>Addgene plasmid #163900 | pCxcl1-Firefly-Chantico-Tdel | addgene full sequence | sequence record 322407 | Addgene NGS Result
CTGAAGTCTCACTACTCCTCCCCCCCCCAACCCCCCAGCCGTCACTTGTCCAGCGAAGCACGTCACTCCC
TCCCCTTTGGGACTTTGGGGCAAAAAGCAAAAATCCCAGAGTCTAATCCTTGGGAGTGGAGCAAGGGGGA
GGAGCGATGTCCTTTCCGGTTGCAGGGAAACACCCTGTACTCCGGGAATTTCCCTGGCCCGGAGCTCTGG
AGTTTCGAGCATAAAAGGGGCTCGCGGGAGCCCTAGAGCTCTTGGCAATCCGGTACTGTTGGTAAAGCCA
CCATGGAAGATGCCAAAAACATTAAGAAGGGCCCAGCGCCATTCTACCCACTCGAAGACGGGACCGCCGG
CGAGCAGCTGCACAAAGCCATGAAGCGCTACGCCCTGGTGCCCGGCACCATCGCCTTTACCGACGCACAT
ATCGAGGTGGACATTACCTACGCCGAGTACTTCGAGATGAGCGTTCGGCTGGCAGAAGCTATGAAGCGCT
ATGGGCTGAATACAAACCATCGGATCGTGGTGTGCAGCGAGAATAGCTTGCAGTTCTTCATGCCCGTGTT
GGGTGCCCTGTTCATCGGTGTGGCTGTGGCCCCAGCTAACGACATCTACAACGAGCGCGAGCTGCTGAAC
AGCATGGGCATCAGCCAGCCCACCGTCGTATTCGTGAGCAAGAAAGGGCTGCAAAAGATCCTCAACGTGC
AAAAGAAGCTACCGATCATACAAAAGATCATCATCATGGATAGCAAGACCGACTACCAGGGCTTCCAAAG
CATGTACACCTTCGTGACTTCCCATTTGCCACCCGGCTTCAACGAGTACGACTTCGTGCCCGAGAGCTTC
GACCGGGACAAAACCATCGCCCTGATCATGAACAGTAGTGGCAGTACCGGATTGCCCAAGGGCGTAGCCC
TACCGCACCGCACCGCTTGTGTCCGATTCAGTCATGCCCGCGACCCCATCTTCGGCAACCAGATCATCCC
CGACACCGCTATCCTCAGCGTGGTGCCATTTCACCACGGCTTCGGCATGTTCACCACGCTGGGCTACTTG
ATCTGCGGCTTTCGGGTCGTGCTCATGTACCGCTTCGAGGAGGAGCTATTCTTGCGCAGCTTGCAAGACT
ATAAGATTCAATCTGCCCTGCTGGTGCCCACACTATTTAGCTTCTTCGCTAAGAGCACTCTCATCGACAA
GTACGACCTAAGCAACTTGCACGAGATCGCCAGCGGCGGGGCGCCGCTCAGCAAGGAGGTAGGTGAGGCC
GTGGCCAAACGCTTCCACCTACCAGGCATCCGCCAGGGCTACGGCCTGACAGAAACAACCAGCGCCATTC
TGATCACCCCCGAAGGGGACGACAAGCCTGGCGCAGTAGGCAAGGTGGTGCCCTTCTTCGAGGCTAAGGT
GGTGGACTTGGACACCGGTAAGACACTGGGTGTGAACCAGCGCGGCGAGCTGTGCGTCCGTGGCCCCATG
ATCATGAGCGGCTACGTTAACAACCCCGAGGCTACAAACGCTCTCATCGACAAGGACGGCTGGCTGCACA
GCGGCGACATCGCCTACTGGGACGAGGACGAGCACTTCTTCATCGTGGACCGGCTGAAGAGCCTGATCAA
ATACAAGGGCTACCAGGTAGCCCCAGCCGAACTGGAGAGCATCCTGCTGCAACACCCCAACATCTTCGAC
GCCGGGGTCGCCGGCCTGCCCGACGACGATGCCGGCGAGCTGCCCGCCGCAGTCGTCGTGCTGGAACACG
GTAAAACCATGACCGAGAAGGAGATCGTGGACTATGTGGCCAGCCAGGTTACAACCGCCAAGAAGCTGCG
CGGTGGTGTTGTGTTCGTGGACGAGGTGCCTAAAGGACTGACCGGCAAGTTGGACGCCCGCAAGATCCGC
GAGATTCTCATTAAGGCCAAGAAGGGCGGCAAGATCGCCGTGTAATAATTCTAGAGTCGGGGCGGCCGGC
CGCTTCGAGCAGACATGATAAGATACATTGATGAGTTTGGACAAACCACAACTAGAATGCAGTGAAAAAA
ATGCTTTATTTGTGAAATTTGTGATGCTATTGCTTTATTTGTAACCATTATAAGCTGCAATAAACAAGTT
AACAACAACAATTGCATTCATTTTATGTTTCAGGTTCAGGGGGAGGTGTGGGAGGTTTTTTAAAGCAAGT
AAAACCTCTACAAATGTGGTAAAATCGATAAGGATCCGGTCATTCAGTAAATATAAATGCAGATAGCCTA
CGTTCTGAAAGTGGGGTTCTAGGGTCCCTTGGTTAGTTTTAAAAATTCAAAGTCACTTTGAGTTTTGTTT
TGTTTTGTTTTGTTTTAAAGCTTGAGAGTGGCCGTGCAGAGCAAAGTTGTCCAATTAAGTTTATATCAGT
GACAGATGGGCTTATCAGACCTTCGCTCTCAGACAGTAGCCATGGAACACTTAGCTGCTGCCTCCCGAAA
GTGCAAGCAGACCAGTTCAGGATCTGAAGCTTTGTTTTGGTTTGACTTAAATGTAAGTGCAAACAGTCGC
TGTGGGGTGTGTGTGTGTGTGTGTGTGTGATACTGGCCGATGCAGGCTGAGAGTAGGGGTGTCTCACTCC
TGACTGCGTACTCCCCCTCTGTTTTACACAGGCTTATTTACTGTTACACGGAGACTTTTCTTCGAACTGT
TAAACTCTTGGCTGAGTTTGTGTGGAGTATGAGGCAAATCTCTAACCGCAAGCATGCAGTGGAAAGATTA
GGCATACTTTTGAAACGAGTTTGTGTACCAGATCATATTCTTGGCTCAAGAAAGAAAAAGAAAGGGGGCT
GGGGAAAGGCTTGTGGTTGCTACTCTGGGAACTAAAGAATTCAAAAGGCTTGTTCTCCATGTTTCGTAGA
CACAGACATCTGGAATTGTTGTTTTAAAATTACAAGCAATTGTGTATGCTTTGTTACTGCAACACTTATT
CAGAGGCAAGGACATAGGTGCCACTGTTGTCAGAAAGCCAGATGTCCTTTCCTTAAATTGGCCTGCCTGG
CTGCTGGCGCCTGCAGACACTTTGGGAATCTCAGTTAGCGGTACTGCATGGATATAGTGCATCTGCTTCT
CACACTTCTGCCAACCTTGTGTATTGGTTTGCTTCTCTCCATGGTGTTAAAACAATGACTGAAAGCGTCT
TGGGTAGGGCAAGGGTATATTTAGCTTATAGTTGCACATGACAGTCCATCGTCAAGGGAGAGCATGGCGG
GAACTCAAGGACTTTGAGGAGGAACTGAAGCACAGGCATAGAGGCTGTTCCTCACTGGCTTGCTCCCCAG
GGCTTGCTCAGCTAGCTGTCTTACAGAGCCCAGAACCCCGATGCCCTTGAGAGCCTTCAACCCAGTCAGC
TCCTTCCGGTGGGCGCGGGGCATGACTATCGTCGCCGCACTTATGACTGTCTTCTTTATCATGCAACTCG
TAGGACAGGTGCCGGCAGCGCTCTTCCGCTTCCTCGCTCACTGACTCGCTGCGCTCGGTCGTTCGGCTGC
GGCGAGCGGTATCAGCTCACTCAAAGGCGGTAATACGGTTATCCACAGAATCAGGGGATAACGCAGGAAA
GAACATGTGAGCAAAAGGCCAGCAAAAGGCCAGGAACCGTAAAAAGGCCGCGTTGCTGGCGTTTTTCCAT
AGGCTCCGCCCCCCTGACGAGCATCACAAAAATCGACGCTCAAGTCAGAGGTGGCGAAACCCGACAGGAC
TATAAAGATACCAGGCGTTTCCCCCTGGAAGCTCCCTCGTGCGCTCTCCTGTTCCGACCCTGCCGCTTAC
CGGATACCTGTCCGCCTTTCTCCCTTCGGGAAGCGTGGCGCTTTCTCATAGCTCACGCTGTAGGTATCTC
AGTTCGGTGTAGGTCGTTCGCTCCAAGCTGGGCTGTGTGCACGAACCCCCCGTTCAGCCCGACCGCTGCG
CCTTATCCGGTAACTATCGTCTTGAGTCCAACCCGGTAAGACACGACTTATCGCCACTGGCAGCAGCCAC
TGGTAACAGGATTAGCAGAGCGAGGTATGTAGGCGGTGCTACAGAGTTCTTGAAGTGGTGGCCTAACTAC
GGCTACACTAGAAGAACAGTATTTGGTATCTGCGCTCTGCTGAAGCCAGTTACCTTCGGAAAAAGAGTTG
GTAGCTCTTGATCCGGCAAACAAACCACCGCTGGTAGCGGTGGTTTTTTTGTTTGCAAGCAGCAGATTAC
GCGCAGAAAAAAAGGATCTCAAGAAGATCCTTTGATCTTTTCTACGGGGTCTGACGCTCAGTGGAACGAA
AACTCACGTTAAGGGATTTTGGTCATGAGATTATCAAAAAGGATCTTCACCTAGATCCTTTTAAATTAAA
AATGAAGTTTTAAATCAATCTAAAGTATATATGAGTAAACTTGGTCTGACAGCGGCCGCAAATGCTAAAC
CACTGCAGTGGTTACCAGTGCTTGATCAGTGAGGCACCGATCTCAGCGATCTGCCTATTTCGTTCGTCCA
TAGTGGCCTGACTCCCCGTCGTGTAGATCACTACGATTCGTGAGGGCTTACCATCAGGCCCCAGCGCAGC
AATGATGCCGCGAGAGCCGCGTTCACCGGCCCCCGATTTGTCAGCAATGAACCAGCCAGCAGGGAGGGCC
GAGCGAAGAAGTGGTCCTGCTACTTTGTCCGCCTCCATCCAGTCTATGAGCTGCTGTCGTGATGCTAGAG
TAAGAAGTTCGCCAGTGAGTAGTTTCCGAAGAGTTGTGGCCATTGCTACTGGCATCGTGGTATCACGCTC
GTCGTTCGGTATGGCTTCGTTCAACTCTGGTTCCCAGCGGTCAAGCCGGGTCACATGATCACCCATATTA
TGAAGAAATGCAGTCAGCTCCTTAGGGCCTCCGATCGTTGTCAGAAGTAAGTTGGCCGCGGTGTTGTCGC
TCATGGTAATGGCAGCACTACACAATTCTCTTACCGTCATGCCATCCGTAAGATGCTTTTCCGTGACCGG
CGAGTACTCAACCAAGTCGTTTTGTGAGTAGTGTATACGGCGACCAAGCTGCTCTTGCCCGGCGTCTATA
CGGGACAACACCGCGCCACATAGCAGTACTTTGAAAGTGCTCATCATCGGGAATCGTTCTTCGGGGCGGA
AAGACTCAAGGATCTTGCCGCTATTGAGATCCAGTTCGATATAGCCCACTCTTGCACCCAGTTGATCTTC
AGCATCTTTTACTTTCACCAGCGTTTCGGGGTGTGCAAAAACAGGCAAGCAAAATGCCGCAAAGAAGGGA
ATGAGTGCGACACGAAAATGTTGGATGCTCATACTCGTCCTTTTTCAATATTATTGAAGCATTTATCAGG
GTTACTAGTACGTCTCTCAAGGATAAGTAAGTAATATTAAGGTACGGGAGGTATTGGACAGGCCGCAATA
AAATATCTTTATTTTCATTACATCTGTGTGTTGGTTTTTTGTGTGAATCGATAGTACTAACATACGCTCT
CCATCAAAACAAAACGAAACAAAACAAACTAGCAAAATAGGCTGTCCCCAGTGCAAGTGCAGGTGCCAGA
ACATTTCTCTGGCCTAACTGGCCGGTACCTGAGCTCGCTAGCCTCGAGGATATC
Features (pLannotate 1.2.2; 10 found; start..end, strand, type, name):
    283..1935    +  CDS            luciferase: firefly luciferase synthetic luc2 version of the luciferase gene
   1979..2100    -  polyA_signal   SV40 poly(A) signal: SV40 polyadenylation signal
   2123..2191    -  CDS            large T antigen (fragment): large T antigen from SV40 (simian virus 40)
   2304..2326    -  misc_feature   pause site (fragment): RNA polymerase II transcriptional pause signal from the human α2 globin gene
   3328..3454    +  CDS            TcR (fragment): tetracycline efflux protein; tet; confers resistance to tetracycline
   3634..4222    -  rep_origin     ori: high-copy-number ColE1/pMB1/pBR322/pUC origin of replication
   4422..5282    -  CDS            AmpR: β-lactamase confers resistance to ampicillin, carbenicillin, and related antibiotics
   5283..5324    -  promoter       AmpR promoter (fragment): bla
   5387..5435    +  polyA_signal   poly(A) signal: synthetic polyadenylation signal
   5449..5540    +  misc_feature   pause site: RNA polymerase II transcriptional pause signal from the human α2 globin gene
