[The description below was written by a language model from this plasmid's Addgene catalogue record and pLannotate feature annotations shown in this document.]
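Description:
pCxcl1-Firefly-Chantico-Tdel is a firefly luciferase reporter plasmid built on the pGL4.23-GW backbone by Gibson cloning. It is propagated in E. coli as a high-copy plasmid through a ColE1/pUC-type origin and selected with ampicillin via the β-lactamase (AmpR) gene. The feature table also picks up short fragments annotated as tetracycline resistance and SV40 large T antigen. These are partial matches, most likely backbone remnants rather than functional genes.

The reporter is the synthetic luc2 version of firefly luciferase, followed by an SV40 polyadenylation signal. According to the depositor, the mouse Cxcl1 gene promoter was inserted upstream to drive luciferase. The mouse Chantico lncRNA promoter, carrying a deletion of its Tbx5 consensus binding site, was placed at a downstream enhancer position. Neither mouse element is annotated in the feature table. The unannotated stretches before the luciferase coding sequence and between the poly(A) region and the origin would be consistent with their locations, though the record does not give coordinates. A synthetic poly(A) signal and an RNA polymerase II transcriptional pause site from the human α2 globin gene sit upstream of the promoter region. In pGL4-type vectors these elements reduce background signal from spurious read-through transcription originating in the backbone.

The construct is intended for luciferase reporter assays that test how the Chantico promoter region influences Cxcl1 promoter activity. As the Tbx5-site deletion variant, it specifically tests whether that influence depends on the Tbx5 binding site, presumably by comparison with a matching construct carrying the intact Chantico element. This fits the associated study of Chantico as a cardiac lncRNA regulating Cxcl1 chemokine transcription.
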