Addgene plasmid #163900: pCxcl1-Firefly-Chantico-Tdel
Purpose: Luciferase reporter for mouse Cxcl1 with Chantico promoter Tbx5 site deletion
Depositing lab: Alexander Ruthenburg. Depositing organization: University of Chicago. Publication: The cardiac lncRNA Chantico directly regulates Cxcl1 chemokine transcription. Hall JM, Kainth AS, Rowton MJ, Lu E, Haddad G, Keplinger AJ, Šćepanović J , Perez-Cervantes C, Chan SSK, Piccirilli JA, Moskowitz IP, Ruthenburg AJ. bioRxiv 2021.12.23.474040 10.1101/2021.12.23.474040.
Backbone
  Vector backbone: pGL4.23-GW
  Vector type: Luciferase
Growth in bacteria
  Bacterial resistance: Ampicillin, 100 μg/mL
  Growth temperature: 37°C
  Growth strain: DH5alpha
  Copy number: High Copy
Gene/Insert
  Gene/Insert name: Luciferase
  Species: Firefly
  Promoter: Cxcl1
  Cloning method: Gibson Cloning
Terms and licenses: Academic/Nonprofit Terms; Industry Terms: Not Available to Industry
Depositor comments: The mouse Cxcl1 gene promoter was inserted to drive Firefly luciferase expression. At a downstream enhancer position, the mouse Chantico lncRNA promoter with a deletion of the Tbx5 consensus binding site was inserted. Please visit https://www.biorxiv.org/content/10.1101/2021.12.23.474040v1 for bioRxiv preprint.
How to cite: pCxcl1-Firefly-Chantico-Tdel was a gift from Alexander Ruthenburg (Addgene plasmid # 163900 ; http://n2t.net/addgene:163900 ; RRID:Addgene_163900)
